Addgene plasmid #157895: pLG017 (AVAST type 1)
Purpose: Expresses the AVAST type 1 defense system
Depositing lab: Feng Zhang. Depositing organization: Broad Institute. Publication: Diverse enzymatic activities mediate antiviral immunity in prokaryotes. Gao L, Altae-Tran H, Bohning F, Makarova KS, Segel M, Schmid-Burgk JL, Koob J, Wolf YI, Koonin EV, Zhang F. Science. 2020 Aug 28;369(6507):1077-1084. doi: 10.1126/science.aba0372. PubMed 32855333.
Backbone
  Vector backbone: pACYC184
  Vector type: Bacterial Expression
Growth in bacteria
  Bacterial resistance: Chloramphenicol, 25 μg/mL
  Growth temperature: 37°C
  Growth strain: NEB Stable
  Copy number: Low Copy
Gene/Insert
  Gene/Insert name: AVAST type 1 (STAND ATPase with N-terminal serine protease)
  Species: Erwinia piriflorinigrans CFBP5888
  Insert size (bp): 7246
Terms and licenses: Academic/Nonprofit Terms; Industry Terms: Not Available to Industry
How to cite: pLG017 (AVAST type 1) was a gift from Feng Zhang (Addgene plasmid # 157895 ; http://n2t.net/addgene:157895 ; RRID:Addgene_157895)
