[The description below was written by a language model from this plasmid's Addgene catalogue record and pLannotate feature annotations shown in this document.]
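Description:
pLG017 (AVAST type 1) is a bacterial expression plasmid built on the pACYC184 backbone, about 9.7 kb in total. It carries a 7,246 bp insert from Erwinia piriflorinigrans CFBP5888 that encodes the AVAST type 1 defense system, described in the record as a STAND ATPase with an N-terminal serine protease domain. The plasmid replicates from the p15A origin. The record lists it as low copy, and this origin is compatible with ColE1-type plasmids in the same E. coli cell. Selection is by chloramphenicol, through the cat gene (chloramphenicol acetyltransferase) driven by its own cat promoter.

The automated annotation covers only the backbone; the first ~7.1 kb, where the AVAST insert presumably lies, has no recognised features, so individual open reading frames within the insert are not delineated. The record does not state which promoter drives the defense genes. An AmpR (bla) promoter and a CAP binding site are annotated near the end of the circular sequence, upstream of the insert region, but whether expression depends on these or on native regulatory sequence within the cloned fragment cannot be determined from the fields given. A T7 terminator sits at the downstream edge of the insert region. The remaining annotations are backbone remnants typical of pACYC184 derivatives: a short fragment of the tetracycline resistance gene (indicating that TcR is disrupted and non-functional), an IS1 fragment, and a small RSF-ori-like match next to p15A.

The plasmid's stated purpose is to express the AVAST type 1 system. It comes from a study of prokaryotic antiviral immunity, which suggests use in testing whether the system protects a heterologous bacterial host against phage infection.
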