Features (pLannotate 1.2.2; 9 found; start..end, strand, type, name):
   7142..7189    +  terminator     T7 terminator: transcription terminator for bacteriophage T7 RNA polymerase
   7412..8068    -  CDS            cat: CAT_ECOLX - Experimental evidence at protein level: Swiss-Prot protein existence level 1. This enzyme is an effector of chloramphenicol resistance in bacteria. From Escherichia coli. This protein is used as a marker in many commonly used cloning vectors, such as pACYC184.
   8069..8171    -  promoter       cat promoter: promoter of the E. coli cat gene encoding chloramphenicol acetyltransferase
   8292..8435    +  mobile_element IS1 (fragment): prokaryotic transposable element IS1
   8554..8609    -  rep_origin     RSF ori (fragment): Plasmids containing the RSF 1030 origin of replication can be propagated in E. coli cells that contain additional plasmids with compatible origins.
   8697..9242    -  rep_origin     p15A ori: Plasmids containing the medium-copy-number p15A origin of replication can be propagated in E. coli cells that contain a second plasmid with the ColE1 origin.
   9354..9418    -  CDS            TcR (fragment): tetracycline efflux protein; tet; confers resistance to tetracycline
   9433..9454    -  protein_bind   CAP binding site: CAP binding activates transcription in the presence of cAMP. E. coli catabolite activator protein
   9467..9571    +  promoter       AmpR promoter: bla
>Addgene plasmid #157895 | pLG017 (AVAST type 1) | addgene full sequence | sequence record 318902 | Addgene NGS Result
ACATATTTTGCCTGACTTACGTGAGCTGAGTTTTAACGGTTACCGGTTACGTCTGGTCATGGCAACACAT
ATTGATTCAGATCACATTGGTGGTCTCGTGGACTTCTTTCTTGTAAATGGACACGCAGCAGAGCCTGCAG
TGATTACTGTTGACCGCGTATGGCACAACAGCCTCAGGGCGATGACGAGACCCGAAAATAATGCACAAAA
AGTGGATTCCCGAGAAATCACTGACTTTTTGAGACGGAGATATCATGTCGAAGCCGATAAAGCCAAACCG
CATGAAATCAGCGCGCGTCAGGGGAGTTCACTGGCTGCCAGCCTTCTGGCTGGCGATTATCATTGGAATG
AGGGAAAAGGGTATCAGTGTATCTGCACCGGTACCTCCATTCCCAACTTGATGTGCGATAACAGTCTAAC
AATTCTGAGCCCCTCTAAGGAGAGAATTTCAGCGCTCTGCCTGTGGTGGCGCAGACAACTTGCATCGCTG
GGCTTTTCGGGACGGTCCTCCTCGAGTGAGGCATTTGATGATGCTTTCGAATTTTTTTGTAAAAGGGAAG
CATCTCAGGTTCCTCTTCCGCATGTCATCAATGCAAGAACACCGTTGCTTGAGAGGGATTATGCACGGGA
TACCTCGCCAACAAATGGCAGTTCGATAGCGTTCAGTCTGGTGCTCAATAAGAAGAGAATATTGATGCTA
GGAGATGCCTGGGCGGAAGAAGTTGTGACATCTCTGGGTGCCAGTGGGGCGTCCCATCATTTTGATATCA
TTAAAATCTCACATCACGGTAGTATTAGAAACACAAGCCCGAATCTTTTAAAGATCATAGATGCTCCTGT
GTACCTGATCTCAACCGACGGAAAAAAGCATGCCAGACACCCTAACCTGGCGGTTCTGAAAGCGATTGTG
GACAGACCTGCGGCGTTTACGCGAACGCTCTATTTTAACTATGCCAACAGCGCATCTGCTTTTATGAAAA
ATTACCTTTCTGCAAGTGGTGCACAATTCAGAATCATTGAAGGATCAACGGATTGGATAACACTGTGAGA
TATGCTGCTACTGAAACTGAAATAAGGAACGCAACTGTACTCATTGAATGCGCGGGTTACACTGGTTCCG
GAACCCTGATCGCAGCAGACAAGGTCCTTACGGCTGCACATTGTGTAGTATCGGATGATCCTGAGACACC
AATTACAGTGACATTTTTTGGTGCGGATGAAGACGTCTGTGTCAATGCGACAATTTCAGAAATAGATACA
TCGTGCGATGCCTGTCTGCTAACACTTTCTGACTCTGTCGACATTCCGCCTATTACACTTATGACACAGC
CGGAGCGAGAGGGAAGCCAATGGAAAGCCTTTGGCTATCCGGCATCACGCAATGGGCCATCACATTATCT
TCATGGCACTATAAGTCAGATTTTACCAAGGCTTTTCCATGGCGTTGATATGGATTTGTCGGTCAGTGCC
GATTGTGTTCTGGAAGAGTACAGTGGAGTTTCTGGTGCCGCCATTCTATCAGAAAATAAATGCATTGCGA
TGGTGCGCATCAGGATGGATGGTGGACTAGGTGCAGTAAGTCTTGATAAGTTAAGCGGTTTGCTGATTCG
AAACGGCCTCATCCCAGATGACATTGCATCCCTGCCAGATTCATCACTGTCGGGTGAAGTTGTCCTGAAC
CGCACAGAATTTCGCGACAACTTTGAATCGTTCGTCCTGGAGCACAAGGGACGTGCAGTGCTTTTGGAAG
GTAGTCCCGGCTCTGGTAAGACTACCTTCTGCCGCCATTATCAGCCCCGTAGTGAGCAACTCGCAGTGGC
GGGTGTCTATGAATTTACACCGGAAGACGGTGCTGGTACGACATTCAAAATTCTTCCTGAGGTATTTGCC
GATTGGCTGCATAACCAGGTTTCTATACTGCTTTCAGGTAGGCCTGCTCGCAGGGAGGAAACAGAAAAGA
TCAATCTGACCCAAAAGGTGTCTGACCTTCTACATACTTTCTCAGATTACTGGAAGCACAAAGGAAAATA
TGGCGTCATTTTCATTGATGCTGTGAATGAGGCAAGCGAGTGCGGGGATGAGGCAGTATCGCGCTTTACA
GCATTACTGCCGGTGACACTTCCGGAGAACGTCAAACTTGTTTTCACCGCACCATCATTATCATCAGCTG
GTAAGGCTTTCCGGCACTGGCTCACACCTCAGGATTGTATCAGCCTAACGCTTTTAAGCCATAGGGAGGT
GTTACAGCTAACAGCTCGAGAGCTTAAAACTTCCGCCCCTTCTTTGTCACTACTCACACGAGTTAGTGAT
ATAGCTCAGGGCCATCCACTTTATCTCCGATACATTCTTGGGTATCTGAAAGCGAATCCGGATCAGGTTA
ATCTGGAGATATTCCCGGTTTTCAGTGGCAGCATTGAAACCTACTACGAAAGGCTCTGGCAGGGGCTGGT
TAAGGATGAGAGCGCTGTAAATCTGCTCGGTATTCTCTCGCGGATGCGCTGGGGCATTGATATTTCATCA
CTGATCCCTGTTCTAACACCGCAGGAACAGACGGTGTTTGTTCCAACCCTTGACCGTATTCAGCATCTGC
TTCTTAATGATAAATCATCAGCATTGTGCCACCAATCATTTGCGGCGTTTATCAACAGTAAAACGGCGGT
AATTAACTCGCTGCTGCACGGACGCCTTGCCGACTTCTGCCTTACCAGTGGAGAGAGTTATGGCCTGATT
AATCGCGCTTATCACCTGCTCCTAGCCTCTCACGACAGACATCCTGAAGCCGCATTGGTGTGCACGCAGG
AATGGGCTGACGCCTGTATCGTCAAGGGGGCTCAGCCGGATATTCTAATTCACGATATCCGTCAGACCCT
GAAGAACACGCTTATTCGTGCCGATGCAGTGGCATCGATTCGTCTGTTGCTGCTTTTCCAACGCATGACC
TTCAGACACCATTTTTTGTTTCTGCAGTCAGCTTATCACTCAGGCCTTGCCCTGGCTGCACTTGGCAGAC
CGGATGAGGCCCTTGAGCAGCTCATACCATCTGGAAGCCTCGTTGTTGATGCAGTTGATGCAATTGTCAG
CGCACAGACTCTCGCGCGTATGGGAAACAGTGAACACGCGCTGAAGCTATTGGAAAAGGTGAAGTCAGCT
GTCGACCAAGAATTTGAACGCAATCCCGTCAATCTATCTGATTTTATCGGCCTTTCCCTGGCTTGGGTGA
GAGCTGAGCTGATGGCTGGGGTGGTTGATGGCCACGGACGCACACGCGAGGTTGTTGAGTATTTGTACGG
TTGTGGGCAAGTCGTTCGCGATAATTTTGAACAATCAGCGCATAGTAAATCAGCATATACACGCGCTTTT
TATCCTCTTCAGGCAGAAATGGAAGCCGTGAACATAGCCTTTAATGACCGCTCCGTATCTTTACGGACGG
TTAAAGAAAAGTTTGGTAGCTTACCGGAAAATATTCTTGATCTGATGCTCAGTTCAGTTATGCGGGCACA
TGACATCATTCTGCAACATCAGTTGCCGATGCCCCAGCATGCTTTGCAACCCGTTTGGTACAATCTGGAC
AGATTACTTCATACTGATATTCCGTATTCGAACGAAATTCGTTTTAATTCATTAAGTAGCCTTATTTTTT
TCAATGCGCCTTCTGCTCTTATTATCAGGATGGCGGGGGTATTTTCTTTCGAAGTAGTACCCGAAATAAC
GTTGCTCAATGAAGAAAATGAGATAGCAGCAGACAGCATTGACGTTAGTGAACAGGGACAACTCTGGCTG
GTGAGCGCCTACCTTAATGAAACGCAACCCTGTCCCGATATTAAACATCCGAGTCAGGGATGTTCTGAAT
GGCTCAAGACATTGACTGAGGCTATTTTTTGGTACAGCGGGCAGGCGCGCCGGGCAGTTATTGACGGCAA
CGATGAGAAAAAAGAACTGCTTTTAGTCAAGGTGCAGAATGATATTCTCCCTGCTCTTTCGTACTCGCTG
GAAGAGCGCATGGCATGGCCGAATTCATGGGCAATGCCTGAACAGATTATCCCCATGATTTACGAAGAGT
TAGTAAACATGTTCGGCGCATGCTGGCCCGATAAGATATCAGTGATCACTGATTTCATTCTGGCTCATAC
GCCTCAGCAATGTGGACTTTATTCCGAGGGGTACAGGCGTTTACTGAACAGAGTTATTCAGACTCTTCTA
AATGAGCATCGGTTTTTGGGGCAATCTGATACGACATTTCAACTACTTGAGACGTTGCATGCGTTTGTTT
CTGCTTTTACTGAGAATCGGCAGGAGCTGGTTCCTGAATTACTGAATATTATTCCAGCTTATATTAGCCT
TGATGCTCCTCAGCTGGCACAGGACACTTACACTGAGCTTTTAGGTGTGTCGATGGGCCCTGACTGGTAC
AAAGAAGACCAATTTGCCCTCATGACAACTATGCTGCGCGTGATACCACAGCATACAGACACAAATACTA
CACTTTCACAAGTTGCAGGATTCCTTGAACATGCTTCGGGTGAAATGACATTTAGGCGTTATGTTAGGCA
GGAAAAATCACAGTTTATTGGCGAACTTATTCGTCGTGGGAATTATGCACACGGGTTTAACTATTATCGT
CAGCAGTCCTGCGGATCCCATGAGGAAATGCTCACCCAACTTAGCCACCCAGCTGCAGATAGCCCTCATC
CATTGAAAGGCATGCGGTTCCCGGGGGGAGCGCTGGATGAGGAACATGCTGTAGAATGCATTGTCAGTGA
ACTGCGAAACAGAGTCGACTGGCGGCTTCGCTGGGGACTTCTTGAAATATTCAGCTTTGGCAGTATTGGT
AATCTTGCAGTGCCCTTTGCTGAACTTATCAATGAATTTTCTGCAGACACTGAAGACCTTAATGAAATAC
CCAAAAGGTTGCACAACATTTTACATGGTGATGTGCCTTTCTCAGAACACAGAAATTTTATCAAAAATTT
CACAGAGCACCTTGCAGACAACCATAAGCCACTCTTTGCTGAATTTATCAGTTTGCTATCCGAAGACACT
AGCGATAACGACGTTAAGCCTCCCCCCTCTGGTGATGCTAACCAGAAGGGTACTGATACCTCAGATGATG
TGGCAATGCAGCCAGGACTTTTTGGGAAGCGTTCTGCGATCAATAGGGCTGAAGCCTGCATGGAAAATGC
CCGAAAAGCCGCAGCACGCAGAAACACAGTTCGTGCAAGTGAGTTAGCCGTTGAAAGCCTGCATATAATT
CAGGATGGTGACTGGTCAGTCTGGAGAAAGAACAACCATCTGGCGGAACTTACACGGACGTACATATTGG
ACAACTCTGCGGATGCAGGTTCGGTCATTCGTGCTTATGCTTCGCTTGTAGAAAAAGAACGTTATGCCCC
GGCATGGGTAATTGCTAGTCATCTCATCGAAATAGCAGCCAGTAAATTCTCTGATCAAGAAGCCCAAGCT
ATTAACCAGATCGTACTTGAACACAACCGCCACATGCTTGGGAATACCGAAGCGGATGCTGCGCATTTTT
CTTTTCTTAATGAACCTGATACCTCAGATGCAGGTGAAGAAACACTCTATTTTCTGTTTTGGCTGCTGGA
ACACCCACTGAAATTCAGACGCGAACGGGCTCTGGAAGTACTGAAGTGGCTTGCATCAGACGATGATAAG
ATTCTGGGCCAATGCGTGACGGAGGCACTCGTTTCAGACATTGCCTCACGAGCTGAAGCACTAATGGCAT
TGACAGACTGGGTGTCAGCTAGATCTCCTCAGCGAATATGGGACTTTATAGTTAAAGAGCGCAGCCTTTT
TGAATGGCTTGAAGGCACTACTGCACTAAGCCAAGTCCATCTCCTGGAGCGAGTAACCAGCAGAGCGGGA
TTTGTTTTAAGAAATGAGATTGCCGCATTTGAGCGACCCCGAAAGCTTTTACTGACATCAGAAGCCTCTG
GACAACGGAATATTCCAGAAAATTTACCAACATGGGTGCAATCCTTGTCGCAGACCCTTGCCGTGATGGA
AAAGCAGGGAATAGATATCCCAGCTTTGCTTACCTTACTCGAAAAACGGGTTTTACAGCAGAGTGGATTG
GCTGATATCACGGTGGCTTTTGAGCTGGAAAAGTTACTTGCGCGTGGTTTTACTGTGAATAGAACACCAA
GTCACCATCGCTGGGAGACGATGGTGCGATTTGCATTAAACCAGATCATACATGAGGCGGCCGCACAGGA
TGAACTGCAAAACATTGAACCCTTGCTACGTGCCTGGAACCCCGCGTCAGAGGAGTGTGTTGAGCCGTGG
GAGGTTTGTAACCGGGCAAAACAGATTATCTGCGCTGTTATGGAAGGTAGACATCAGCAAGCTTCGGGCA
TAGAGGATGGCTTTTTCTTGCATTATCTTGATGAAGTGGAGGTTTCCCGAGAAGGTCAAACGCATCTGGT
GGAAATCTCAGCGGTGTTAACGACAGCTCATAATGGTCATGAGAGCCTTAGACCAGGTGCAGAAAGCGAA
TTTAATGCAACACAGACACCTGATATAGAGCGGACGCTTAGTGTGCACCTTACATGCCAGCGAGTCAAAA
TGCAGCCTTTGCTTTTTGGGGGAGCTACGCCTGCCGCAGTGTCGAAAAAGTTTATGCAGATGACTGGAAC
GTTGCCTTCAGACTTTATTCGCAGGCAATGGCGAAGCGGGCGTTCTCTTAGTAAAAACAGATGGGGGGAA
CCAATAAGCAGAGGAAGTCTGTTACTCATGAAAAGAACAACTACCCTCCCTCCAGGACTGGGCTTAGCGT
GGTATGTCACTGTCGATGGGAAGTTGATGAATATATTTTCATATGCCCCGAGGAGGAGATAATGAAATAC
AGTTCAATGGAAACGCCAAAAACGCGAGAGGAATTTGAGGCTCGCTGTTTTCACCTGCTCAATGCGATCA
AGTTAGGACGGTATCATGGCATTCCGGGTGAAGGTAACAAAGAGCAGGTTCCTTTTCTCCCTAACGGACG
AGTTGATCTGGCAAACATTGATACCATGACTCGCCTCTCGATGAACTCGTTATATGATTTCCACTATAAC
AGGGATAATTATCCGCAGTTTGATCTCTCTGAAAATGACGAGAATGAAGAGGCTACGGATTGACGCAATA
ACTAGCATAACCCCTTGGGGCCTCTAAACGGGTCTTGAGGGGTTTTTTGCTGAAACCTCAGGCATTTGAG
AAGCACACGGTCACACTGCTTCCGGTAGTCAATAAACCGGTAAACCAGCAATAGACATAAGCGGCTATTT
AACGACCCTGCCCTGAACCGACGACCGGGTCGAATTTGCTTTCGAATTTCTGCCATTCATCCGCTTATTA
TCACTTATTCAGGCGTAGCACCAGGCGTTTAAGGGCACCAATAACTGCCTTAAAAAAATTACGCCCCGCC
CTGCCACTCATCGCAATACTGTTGTAATTCATTTAACATTCTGCCGACATGGAAGCCATCACAGACGGCA
TGATGAACCTGAATCGCCAGCGGCATCAGCACCTTGTCGCCTTGCGTATAATATTTGCCCATAGTGAAAA
CGGGGGCGAAGAAGTTGTCCATATTGGCCACGTTTAAATCAAAACTGGTGAAACTCACCCAGGGATTGGC
TGAGACGAAAAACATATTCTCAATAAACCCTTTAGGGAAATAGGCCAGGTTTTCACCGTAACACGCCACA
TCTTGCGAATATATGTGTAGAAACTGCCGGAAATCGTCGTGGTATTCACTCCAGAGCGATGAAAACGTTT
CAGTTTGCTCATGGAAAACGGTGTAACAAGGGTGAACACTATCCCATATCACCAGCTCACCGTCTTTCAT
CGCCATACGGAACTCTGGATGAGCATTCATCAGGCGGGCAAGAATGTGAATAAAGGCCGGATAAAACTTG
TGCTTATTTTTCTTTACGGTCTTTAAAAAGGCCGTAATATCCAGCTGAACGGTCTGGTTATAGGTACATT
GAGCAACTGACTGAAATGCCTCAAAATGTTCTTTACGATGCCATTGGGATATATCAACGGTGGTATATCC
AGTGATTTTTTTCTCCATTTTAGCTTCCTTAGCTCCTGAAAATCTCGATAACTCAAAAAATACGCCCGGT
AGTGATCTTATTTCATTATGGTGAAAGTTGGAACCTCTTACGTGCCGATCAACGTCTCATTTTCGCCAAA
AGTTGGCCCAGGGCTTCCCGGTATCAACAGGGACACCAGGATTTATTTATTCTGCGAAGTGATCTTCCGT
CACAGGTATTTATTCGGCGCAAAGTGCGTCGGGTGATGCTGCCAACTTACTGATTTAGTGTATGATGGTG
TTTTTGAGGTGCTCCAGTGGCTTCTGTTTCTATCAGCTGTCCCTCCTGTTCAGCTACTGACGGGGTGGTG
CGTAACGGCAAAAGCACCGCCGGACATCAGCGCTAGCGGAGTGTATACTGGCTTACTATGTTGGCACTGA
TGAGGGTGTCAGTGAAGTGCTTCATGTGGCAGGAGAAAAAAGGCTGCACCGGTGCGTCAGCAGAATATGT
GATACAGGATATATTCCGCTTCCTCGCTCACTGACTCGCTACGCTCGGTCGTTCGACTGCGGCGAGCGGA
AATGGCTTACGAACGGGGCGGAGATTTCCTGGAAGATGCCAGGAAGATACTTAACAGGGAAGTGAGAGGG
CCGCGGCAAAGCCGTTTTTCCATAGGCTCCGCCCCCCTGACAAGCATCACGAAATCTGACGCTCAAATCA
GTGGTGGCGAAACCCGACAGGACTATAAAGATACCAGGCGTTTCCCCCTGGCGGCTCCCTCGTGCGCTCT
CCTGTTCCTGCCTTTCGGTTTACCGGTGTCATTCCGCTGTTATGGCCGCGTTTGTCTCATTCCACGCCTG
ACACTCAGTTCCGGGTAGGCAGTTCGCTCCAAGCTGGACTGTATGCACGAACCCCCCGTTCAGTCCGACC
GCTGCGCCTTATCCGGTAACTATCGTCTTGAGTCCAACCCGGAAAGACATGCAAAAGCACCACTGGCAGC
AGCCACTGGTAATTGATTTAGAGGAGTTAGTCTTGAAGTCATGCGCCGGTTAAGGCTAAACTGAAAGGAC
AAGTTTTGGTGACTGCGCTCCTCCAAGCCAGTTACCTCGGTTCAAAGAGTTGGTAGCTCAGAGAACCTTC
GAAAAACCGCCCTGCAAGGCGGTTTTTTCGTTTTCAGAGCAAGAGATTACGCGCAGACCAAAACGATCTC
AAGAAGATCATCTTATTAATCAGATAAAATATTTCTAGATTTCAGTGCAATTTATCTCTTCAAATGTAGC
ACCTGAAGTCAGCCCCATACGATATAAGTTGTAATTCTCATGTTAGTCATGCCCCGCGCCCACCGGAAGG
AGCTGACTGGGTTGAAGGCTCTCAAGGGCATCGGTCGAGATCCCGGTGCCTAATGAGTGAGCTAACTTAC
ATTAATTGCGTTGCGCCGCGGAACCCCTATTTGTTTATTTTTCTAAATACATTCAAATATGTATCCGCTC
ATGAGACAATAACCCTGATAAATGCTTCAATAATATTGAAAAAGGAAGAGTATGGTAGCGATAAAAATGT
ATCCGGCAAAGGATGGGGATGCTTTTCTTATTATTTGCGATGAGGAAAAAAGTGCATTTCTGATTGACGG
AGGCTACGCGGAAACGTTCAGGCA
